Addgene plasmid #65358: POT5-TDH3p-ycrtYB-ADH1t
Purpose: TU for combinatorial construction of ?-carotene pathway
Depositing lab: Junbiao Dai. Depositing organization: Tsinghua University. Publication: YeastFab: the design and construction of standard biological parts for metabolic engineering in Saccharomyces cerevisiae. Guo Y, Dong J, Zhou T, Auxillos J, Li T, Zhang W, Wang L, Shen Y, Luo Y, Zheng Y, Lin J, Chen GQ, Wu Q, Cai Y, Dai J. Nucleic Acids Res. 2015 May 8. pii: gkv464. 10.1093/nar/gkv464 PubMed 25956650.
Backbone
  Vector backbone: POT5
  Vector type: Unspecified
Growth in bacteria
  Bacterial resistance: Ampicillin, 100 μg/mL
  Growth temperature: 37°C
  Growth strain: DH5alpha
  Copy number: High Copy
Gene/Insert
  Gene/Insert name: TDH3p-ycrtYB-ADH1t
  Insert size (bp): 2890
  Cloning method: Unknown
  Sequencing primers: 5′ M13-F20; 3′ M13 Reverse
Terms and licenses: Academic/Nonprofit Terms; Industry Terms: Not Available to Industry
Depositor comments: construction of TUs(TDH3p-ycrtYB-ADH1t) in POT5 receiving vector
How to cite: POT5-TDH3p-ycrtYB-ADH1t was a gift from Junbiao Dai (Addgene plasmid # 65358 ; http://n2t.net/addgene:65358 ; RRID:Addgene_65358)
