[The description below was written by a language model from this plasmid's Addgene catalogue record and pLannotate feature annotations shown in this document.]
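Description:
POT5-TDH3p-ycrtYB-ADH1t is an E. coli–Saccharomyces cerevisiae shuttle plasmid of about 7.8 kb carrying a single yeast transcription unit (TU) assembled in the POT5 receiving vector of the YeastFab standard-parts system. The catalogue lists the vector type as unspecified. The feature table, however, shows a pRS/pBluescript-style architecture. A high-copy ColE1/pUC origin and the β-lactamase gene (AmpR) provide propagation and ampicillin selection in bacteria. A CEN6/ARS element gives stable, low-copy episomal maintenance in yeast. The URA3 marker, with its own promoter, allows selection on uracil-deficient medium and counterselection with 5-FOA. An f1 origin, lacZα and lac regulatory remnants, fragments of the pBluescript multiple cloning site, and flanking T3 and T7 promoters are inherited backbone elements. The M13 primer sites listed for sequencing read into the insert.

The roughly 2.9 kb insert places the crtYB coding sequence between the strong constitutive S. cerevisiae TDH3 (GAP) promoter and the ADH1 terminator. crtYB comes from Phaffia rhodozyma (Xanthophyllomyces dendrorhous) and encodes a bifunctional enzyme. Its phytoene synthase activity converts geranylgeranyl diphosphate to phytoene, and its lycopene cyclase activity converts lycopene to β-carotene via γ-carotene. The "y" prefix in the insert name may indicate a yeast-adapted version, but the record does not say so.

The stated purpose is to serve as one TU for combinatorial construction of a β-carotene pathway. It would presumably be combined with TUs for the other carotenogenic enzymes, using different promoter and terminator combinations, to build and optimise multigene pathways in yeast. The cloning method and the assembly sites used to release or join the TU are not given in the record.
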