Features (pLannotate 1.2.2; 22 found; start..end, strand, type, name):
     56..76      +  misc_feature   MCS (fragment): pBluescript multiple cloning site
     85..103     -  promoter       T7 promoter: promoter for bacteriophage T7 RNA polymerase
    111..266     +  CDS            lacZα (fragment): LacZα fragment of β-galactosidase; lacZ fragment
    274..729     +  rep_origin     f1 ori (sequence partly withheld): f1 bacteriophage origin of replication; arrow indicates direction of (+) strand synthesis
    730..781     -  misc_feature   bom (fragment): basis of mobility region from pBR322
    860..1663    -  CDS            URA3: orotidine-5'-phosphate decarboxylase, required for uracil biosynthesis; S. cerevisiae URA3; yeast auxotrophic marker, counterselectable with 5-fluoroorotic acid (5-FOA)
   1664..1879    -  promoter       URA3 promoter: S. cerevisiae URA3
   1894..1943    -  misc_feature   bom (fragment): basis of mobility region from pBR322
   2045..2080    -  CDS            rop (fragment): Rop protein, which maintains plasmids at low copy number; rop
   2149..2652    -  misc_feature   CEN/ARS: S. cerevisiae CEN6 centromere fused to an autonomously replicating sequence
   2689..2793    +  promoter       AmpR promoter: bla
   2794..3654    +  CDS            AmpR: β-lactamase; bla; confers resistance to ampicillin, carbenicillin, and related antibiotics
   3825..4413    +  rep_origin     ori: high-copy-number ColE1/pMB1/pBR322/pUC origin of replication
   4596..4688    +  CDS            lacI (fragment): lac repressor; lacI; The lac repressor binds to the lac operator to inhibit transcription in E. coli. This inhibition can be relieved by adding lactose or isopropyl-β-D-thiogalactopyranoside (IPTG).
   4701..4722    +  protein_bind   CAP binding site: CAP binding activates transcription in the presence of cAMP. E. coli catabolite activator protein
   4737..4767    +  promoter       lac promoter: promoter for the E. coli lac operon
   4775..4791    +  protein_bind   lac operator: The lac repressor binds to the lac operator to inhibit transcription in E. coli. This inhibition can be relieved by adding lactose or isopropyl-β-D-thiogalactopyranoside (IPTG). lac repressor encoded by lacI
   4836..4854    +  promoter       T3 promoter: promoter for bacteriophage T3 RNA polymerase
   4867..4890    +  misc_feature   MCS (fragment): pBluescript multiple cloning site
   4945..5611    +  promoter       GAP promoter: S. cerevisiae TDH3; promoter for glyceraldehyde-3-phosphate dehydrogenase
   5613..7631    +  CDS            crtYB: LCPS_PHARH - Also known as pbs. Experimental evidence at transcript level: Swiss-Prot protein existence level 2. Bifunctional enzyme that catalyzes the reactions from geranylgeranyl diphosphate to phytoene (phytoene synthase) and lycopene to beta-carotene via the intermediate gamma-carotene (lycopene cyclase). The cyclase preferentially catalyzes the symmetric cyclization of both ends of the substrate to produce dicyclic carotenoids. Beta-carotene is further processed to the acidic carotenoid astaxanthin. From Phaffia rhodozyma (Yeast) (Xanthophyllomyces dendrorhous).
   7636..7822    +  terminator     ADH1 terminator: S. cerevisiae ADH1; transcription terminator for the S. cerevisiae alcohol dehydrogenase 1 (ADH1) gene
>Addgene plasmid #65358 | POT5-TDH3p-ycrtYB-ADH1t | depositor full sequence | sequence record 110591 | Full Sequence
CCTCTGAGAGAGACCCAGGACACTGCGGATCGAGACCACTAGTACCGGTCTGCAGCTCGAGGGGGGGCCC
GGTACCCAATTCGCCCTATAGTGAGTCGTATTACGCGCGCTCACTGGCCGTCGTTTTACAACGTCGTGAC
TGGGAAAACCCTGGCGTTACCCAACTTAATCGCCTTGCAGCACATCCCCCTTTCGCCAGCTGGCGTAATA
GCGAAGAGGCCCGCACCGATCGCCCTTCCCAACAGTTGCGCAGCCTGAATGGCGAATGGCGCG
[124 nt withheld, positions 274-397]
C
[91 nt withheld, positions 399-489]
A
[49 nt withheld, positions 491-539]
CCTTTGACGTTGGAGTCCACGTTCTTT
[37 nt withheld, positions 567-603]
ACCCTATCTCGGTCTATTCTTTTGATTTATAAGGGATTTTGCCGATTTCGGCCTATTGGTTAAAAAATGA
GCTGATTTAACAAAAATTTAACGCGAATTTTAACAAAATATTAACGTTTACAATTTCCTGATGCGGTATT
TTCTCCTTACGCATCTGTGCGGTATTTCACACCGCATAGGGTAATAACTGATATAATTAAATTGAAGCTC
TAATTTGTGAGTTTAGTATACATGCATTTACTTATAATACAGTTTTTTAGTTTTGCTGGCCGCATCTTCT
CAAATATGCTTCCCAGCCTGCTTTTCTGTAACGTTCACCCTCTACCTTAGCATCCCTTCCCTTTGCAAAT
AGTCCTCTTCCAACAATAATAATGTCAGATCCTGTAGACACCACATCATCCACGGTTCTATACTGTTGAC
CCAATGCGTCACCCTTGTCATCTAAACCCACACCGGGTGTCATAATCAACCAATCGTAACCTTCATCTCT
TCCACCCATGTCTCTTTGAGCAATAAAGCCGATAACAAAATCTTTGTCGCTCTTCGCAATGTCAACAGTA
CCCTTAGTATATTCTCCAGTAGATAGGGAGCCCTTGCATGACAATTCTGCTAACATCAAAAGGCCTCTAG
GTTCCTTTGTTACTTCTTCTGCCGCCTGCTTCAAACCGCTAACAATACCTGGGCCCACCACACCGTGTGC
ATTCGTAATGTCTGCCCATTCTGCTATTCTGTATACACCCGCAGAGTACTGCAATTTGACTGTATTACCA
ATGTCAGCAAATTTTCTGTCTTCGAAGAGTAAAAAATTGTACTTGGCGGATAATGCCTTTAGCGGCTTAA
CTGTGCCCTCCATGGAAAAATCAGTCAAGATATCCACATGTGTTTTTAGTAAACAAATTTTGGGACCTAA
TGCTTCAACTAACTCCAGTAATTCCTTGGTGGTACGAACATCCAATGAAGCACACAAGTTTGTTTGCTTT
TCGTGCATGATATTAAATAGCTTGGCAGCAACAGGACTAGGATGAGTAGCAGCACGTTCCTTATATGTAG
CTTTCGACATGATTTATCTTCGTTTCCTGCAGGTTTTTGTTCTGTGCAGTTGGGTTAAGAATACTGGGCA
ATTTCATGTTTCTTCAACACTACATATGCGTATATATACCAATCTAAGTCTGTGCTCCTTCCTTCGTTCT
TCCTTCTGTTCGGAGATTACCGAATCAAAAAAATTTCAAAGAAACCGAAATCAAAAAAAAGAATAAAAAA
AAAATGATGAATTGAATTGAAAAGCTGTGGTATGGTGCACTCTCAGTACAATCTGCTCTGATGCCGCATA
GTTAAGCCAGCCCCGACACCCGCCAACACCCGCTGACGCGCCCTGACGGGCTTGTCTGCTCCCGGCATCC
GCTTACAGACAAGCTGTGACAATCTCCGGGAGCTGCATGTGTCAGAGGTTTTCACCGTCATCACCGAAAC
GCGCGAGATTAAAGGGCCTCGTGATACGCCTATTTTTATAGGTTAATGTCATGATAATAATGGTTTCTTA
GGACGGATCGCTTGCCTGTAACTTACACGCGCCTCGTATCTTTTAATGATGGAATAATTTGGGAATTTAC
TCTGTGTTTATTTATTTTTATGTTTTGTATTTGGATTTTAGAAAGTAAATAAAGAAGGTAGAAGAGTTAC
GGAATGAAGAAAAAAAAATAAACAAAGGTTTAAAAAATTTCAACAAAAAGCGTACTTTACATATATATTT
ATTAGACAAGAAAAGCAGATTAAATAGATATACATTCGATTAACGATAAGTAAAATGTAAAATCACAGGA
TTTTCGTGTGTGGTCTTCTACACAGACAAGATGAAACAATTCGGCATTAATACCTGAGAGCAGGAAGAGC
AAGATAAAAGGTAGTATTTGTTGGCGATCCCCCTAGAGTCTTTTACATCTTCGGAAAACAAAAACTATTT
TTTCTTTAATTTCTTTTTTTACTTTCTATTTTTAATTTATATATTTATATTAAAAAATTTAAATTATAAT
TATTTTTATAGCACGTGATGAAAAGGACCCAGGTGGCACTTTTCGGGGAAATGTGCGCGGAACCCCTATT
TGTTTATTTTTCTAAATACATTCAAATATGTATCCGCTCATGAGACAATAACCCTGATAAATGCTTCAAT
AATATTGAAAAAGGAAGAGTATGAGTATTCAACATTTCCGTGTCGCCCTTATTCCCTTTTTTGCGGCATT
TTGCCTTCCTGTTTTTGCTCACCCAGAAACGCTGGTGAAAGTAAAAGATGCTGAAGATCAGTTGGGTGCA
CGAGTGGGTTACATCGAACTGGATCTCAACAGCGGTAAGATCCTTGAGAGTTTTCGCCCCGAAGAACGTT
TTCCAATGATGAGCACTTTTAAAGTTCTGCTATGTGGCGCGGTATTATCCCGTATTGACGCCGGGCAAGA
GCAACTCGGTCGCCGCATACACTATTCTCAGAATGACTTGGTTGAGTACTCACCAGTCACAGAAAAGCAT
CTTACGGATGGCATGACAGTAAGAGAATTATGCAGTGCTGCCATAACCATGAGTGATAACACTGCGGCCA
ACTTACTTCTGACAACGATCGGAGGACCGAAGGAGCTAACCGCTTTTTTGCACAACATGGGGGATCATGT
AACTCGCCTTGATCGTTGGGAACCGGAGCTGAATGAAGCCATACCAAACGACGAGCGTGACACCACGATG
CCTGTAGCAATGGCAACAACGTTGCGCAAACTATTAACTGGCGAACTACTTACTCTAGCTTCCCGGCAAC
AATTAATAGACTGGATGGAGGCGGATAAAGTTGCAGGACCACTTCTGCGCTCGGCCCTTCCGGCTGGCTG
GTTTATTGCTGATAAATCTGGAGCCGGTGAGCGTGGTAGTCGCGGTATCATTGCAGCACTGGGGCCAGAT
GGTAAGCCCTCCCGTATCGTAGTTATCTACACGACGGGGAGTCAGGCAACTATGGATGAACGAAATAGAC
AGATCGCTGAGATAGGTGCCTCACTGATTAAGCATTGGTAACTGTCAGACCAAGTTTACTCATATATACT
TTAGATTGATTTAAAACTTCATTTTTAATTTAAAAGGATCTAGGTGAAGATCCTTTTTGATAATCTCATG
ACCAAAATCCCTTAACGTGAGTTTTCGTTCCACTGAGCGTCAGACCCCGTAGAAAAGATCAAAGGATCTT
CTTGAGATCCTTTTTTTCTGCGCGTAATCTGCTGCTTGCAAACAAAAAAACCACCGCTACCAGCGGTGGT
TTGTTTGCCGGATCAAGAGCTACCAACTCTTTTTCCGAAGGTAACTGGCTTCAGCAGAGCGCAGATACCA
AATACTGTCCTTCTAGTGTAGCCGTAGTTAGGCCACCACTTCAAGAACTCTGTAGCACCGCCTACATACC
TCGCTCTGCTAATCCTGTTACCAGTGGCTGCTGCCAGTGGCGATAAGTCGTGTCTTACCGGGTTGGACTC
AAGACGATAGTTACCGGATAAGGCGCAGCGGTCGGGCTGAACGGGGGGTTCGTGCACACAGCCCAGCTTG
GAGCGAACGACCTACACCGAACTGAGATACCTACAGCGTGAGCTATGAGAAAGCGCCACGCTTCCCGAAG
GGAGAAAGGCGGACAGGTATCCGGTAAGCGGCAGGGTCGGAACAGGAGAGCGCACGAGGGAGCTTCCAGG
GGGAAACGCCTGGTATCTTTATAGTCCTGTCGGGTTTCGCCACCTCTGACTTGAGCGTCGATTTTTGTGA
TGCTCGTCAGGGGGGCGGAGCCTATGGAAAAACGCCAGCAACGCGGCCTTTTTACGGTTCCTGGCCTTTT
GCTGGCCTTTTGCTCACATGTTCTTTCCTGCGTTATCCCCTGATTCTGTGGATAACCGTATTACCGCCTT
TGAGTGAGCTGATACCGCTCGCCGCAGCCGAACGACCGAGCGCAGCGAGTCAGTGAGCGAGGAAGCGGAA
GAGCGCCCAATACGCAAACCGCCTCTCCCCGCGCGTTGGCCGATTCATTAATGCAGCTGGCACGACAGGT
TTCCCGACTGGAAAGCGGGCAGTGAGCGCAACGCAATTAATGTGAGTTACCTCACTCATTAGGCACCCCA
GGCTTTACACTTTATGCTTCCGGCTCCTATGTTGTGTGGAATTGTGAGCGGATAACAATTTCACACAGGA
AACAGCTATGACCATGATTACGCCAAGCGCGCAATTAACCCTCACTAAAGGGAACAAAAGCTGGAGCTCC
ACCGCGGTGGCGGCCGCGAATTCCCCGGGTCTAGAGGTCTCGGTTGGCAGTGACTCGGTCTCTTGCCGGC
TTCATTATCAATACTGCCATTTCAAAGAATACGTAAATAATTAATAGTAGTGATTTTCCTAACTTTATTT
AGTCAAAAAATTAGCCTTTTAATTCTGCTGTAACCCGTACATGCCCAAAATAGGGGGCGGGTTACACAGA
ATATATAACATCGTAGGTGTCTGGGTGAACAGTTTATTCCTGGCATCCACTAAATATAATGGAGCCCGCT
TTTTAAGCTGGCATCCAGAAAAAAAAAGAATCCCAGCACCAAAATATTGTTTTCTTCACCAACCATCAGT
TCATAGGTCCATTCTCTTAGCGCAACTACAGAGAACAGGGGCACAAACAGGCAAAAAACGGGCACAACCT
CAATGGAGTGATGCAACCTGCCTGGAGTAAATGATGACACAAGGCAATTGACCCACGCATGTATCTATCT
CATTTTCTTACACCTTCTATTACCTTCTGCTCTCTCTGATTTGGAAAAAGCTGAAAAAAAAGGTTGAAAC
CAGTTCCCTGAAATTATTCCCCTACTTGACTAATAAGTATATAAAGACGGTAGGTATTGATTGTAATTCT
GTAAATCTATTTCTTAAACTTCTTAAATTCTACTTTTATAGTTAGTCTTTTTTTTAGTTTTAAAACACCA
AGAACTTAGTTTCGAATAAACACACATAAACAAACAAAGATGACCGCTTTGGCTTACTACCAAATCCACT
TGATCTACACCTTGCCAATCTTGGGTTTGTTGGGTTTGTTGACCTCTCCAATCTTGACCAAGTTCGACAT
CTACAAAATCTCTATCTTGGTTTTCATCGCTTTCTCTGCTACCACCCCATGGGACTCTTGGATCATCAGA
AACGGTGCTTGGACCTACCCATCTGCTGAATCTGGTCAAGGTGTTTTCGGAACCTTCTTGGACGTTCCAT
ACGAAGAATACGCTTTCTTCGTTATCCAAACCGTTATCACAGGTTTGGTTTACGTTTTGGCTACCAGACA
CTTGTTGCCATCTTTGGCTTTGCCAAAGACCCGATCTTCTGCTTTGTCTTTGGCTTTGAAGGCTTTGATC
CCATTGCCAATCATCTACTTGTTCACCGCTCACCCATCTCCATCTCCAGACCCATTGGTTACCGACCACT
ACTTCTACATGAGAGCTTTGTCTTTGTTGATCACCCCACCAACCATGTTGTTGGCTGCTTTGTCTGGTGA
ATACGCTTTCGACTGGAAGTCTGGTAGAGCTAAGTCTACCATCGCTGCTATCATGATCCCAACCGTTTAC
TTGATCTGGGTTGACTACGTTGCTGTTGGTCAAGACTCTTGGTCTATCAACGACGAAAAGATCGTTGGTT
GGAGATTGGGTGGTGTTTTGCCAATCGAAGAAGCTATGTTCTTCTTGTTGACCAACTTGATGATCGTTTT
GGGTTTGTCTGCTTGTGACCACACCCAGGCTTTGTACTTGTTGCACGGTAGAACCATCTACGGTAACAAG
AAGATGCCATCTTCTTTCCCATTGATCACCCCACCAGTTTTGTCTTTGTTCTTCTCTAGTAGACCATACT
CTTCTCAACCAAAGAGAGACTTGGAATTGGCTGTTAAGTTGTTGGAAGAAAAGTCTCGATCTTTCTTCGT
TGCTTCTGCTGGTTTCCCATCTGAAGTTAGAGAAAGATTGGTTGGTTTGTACGCTTTCTGTAGAGTTACC
GACGACTTGATCGACTCTCCAGAAGTTTCTTCTAACCCACACGCTACCATCGACATGGTTTCTGACTTCT
TGACCTTGTTGTTCGGTCCACCATTGCACCCATCTCAACCAGACAAAATCTTGTCTTCTCCATTGTTGCC
ACCATCTCACCCAAGTAGACCAACAGGTATGTACCCATTGCCACCACCACCATCTTTGTCTCCAGCTGAA
TTGGTTCAATTCTTGACCGAAAGAGTTCCAGTTCAATACCACTTCGCTTTCAGATTGTTGGCTAAGTTGC
AAGGTTTGATCCCAAGATACCCATTGGACGAATTGTTGAGAGGTTACACCACCGACTTGATCTTCCCATT
GTCTACCGAAGCTGTTCAAGCTAGAAAGACCCCAATCGAAACCACCGCTGACTTGTTGGACTACGGTTTG
TGTGTTGCTGGTTCTGTTGCTGAATTGTTGGTTTACGTTTCTTGGGCTTCTGCTCCATCTCAAGTTCCAG
CTACCATCGAAGAAAGAGAAGCTGTTTTGGTTGCTAGTAGAGAAATGGGAACCGCTTTGCAATTGGTTAA
CATCGCTAGAGACATCAAGGGTGACGCTACCGAAGGTAGATTCTACTTGCCATTGTCTTTCTTCGGTTTG
CGCGACGAATCTAAGTTGGCTATCCCAACCGACTGGACCGAACCAAGACCACAAGACTTCGACAAGTTGT
TGTCTTTGTCTCCATCTTCTACCTTGCCATCTTCTAACGCTTCTGAATCTTTCAGATTCGAATGGAAGAC
CTACTCTTTGCCATTGGTTGCTTACGCTGAAGACTTGGCTAAGCACTCTTACAAGGGTATCGACAGATTG
CCAACCGAAGTTCAAGCTGGTATGAGAGCTGCTTGTGCTTCTTACTTGTTGATCGGTAGAGAAATCAAGG
TTGTTTGGAAGGGTGACGTTGGTGAAAGAAGAACCGTTGCTGGTTGGAGAAGAGTTAGAAAGGTTTTGTC
TGTTGTTATGTCTGGTTGGGAAGGTCAATAGCCGAATTTCTTATGATTTATGATTTTTATTATTAAATAA
GTTATAAAAAAAATAAGTGTATACAAATTTTAAAGTGACTCTTAGGTTTTAAAACGAAAATTCTTATTCT
TGAGTAACTCTTTCCTGTAGGTCAGGTTGCTTTCTCAGGTATAGCATGAGGTCGCTCTTATTGACCACAC
CTCTACCGG
