>Addgene plasmid #65358 | POT5-TDH3p-ycrtYB-ADH1t | addgene partial sequence | sequence record 138646 | M13-F20 5'-TGTAAAACGACGGCCAGT-3'
CCCCTCGAGCTGCAGACCGGTACTAGTGGTCTCGATCCGCAGTGTCCTGGGTCTCTCTCAGAGGCCGGTA
GAGGTGTGGTCAATAAGAGCGACCTCATGCTATACCTGAGAAAGCAACCTGACCTACAGGAAAGAGTTAC
TCAAGAATAAGAATTTTCGTTTTAAAACCTAAGAGTCACTTTAAAATTTGTATACACTTATTTTTTTTAT
AACTTATTTAATAATAAAAATCATAAATCATAAGAAATTCGGCTATTGACCTTCCCAACCAGACATAACA
ACAGACAAAACCTTTCTAACTCTTCTCCAACCAGCAACGGTTCTTCTTTCACCAACGTCACCCTTCCAAA
CAACCTTGATTTCTCTACCGATCAACAAGTAAGAAGCACAAGCAGCTCTCATACCAGCTTGAACTTCGGT
TGGCAATCTGTCGATACCCTTGTAAGAGTGCTTAGCCAAGTCTTCAGCGTAAGCAACCAATGGCAAAGAG
TAGGTCTTCCATTCGAATCTGAAAGATTCAGAAGCGTTAGAAGATGGCAAGGTAGAAGATGGAGACAAAG
ACAACAACTTGTCGAAGTCTTGTGGTCTTGGTTCGGTCCAGTCGGTTGGGATAGCCAACTTAGATTCGTC
GCGCAAACCGAAGAAAGACAATGGCAAGTAGAATCTACCTTCGGTAGCGTCACCCTTGATGTCTCTAGCG
ATGTTAACCAATTGCAAAGCGGTTCCCATTTCTCTACTAGCAACCAAAACAGCTTCTCTTTCTTCGATGG
TAGCTGGAACTTGAGATGGAGCAGA
