>Addgene plasmid #65358 | POT5-TDH3p-ycrtYB-ADH1t | addgene partial sequence | sequence record 138748 | M13-Rev 5'-CAGGAAACAGCTATGACC-3'
AAGCTGGAGCTCCACCGCGGTGGCGGCCGCGAATTCCCCGGGTCTAGAGGTCTCGGTTGGCAGTGACTCG
GTCTCTTGCCGGCTTCATTATCAATACTGCCATTTCAAAGAATACGTAAATAATTAATAGTAGTGATTTT
CCTAACTTTATTTAGTCAAAAAATTAGCCTTTTAATTCTGCTGTAACCCGTACATGCCCAAAATAGGGGG
CGGGTTACACAGAATATATAACATCGTAGGTGTCTGGGTGAACAGTTTATTCCTGGCATCCACTAAATAT
AATGGAGCCCGCTTTTTAAGCTGGCATCCAGAAAAAAAAAGAATCCCAGCACCAAAATATTGTTTTCTTC
ACCAACCATCAGTTCATAGGTCCATTCTCTTAGCGCAACTACAGAGAACAGGGGCACAAACAGGCAAAAA
ACGGGCACAACCTCAATGGAGTGATGCAACCTGCCTGGAGTAAATGATGACACAAGGCAATTGACCCACG
CATGTATCTATCTCATTTTCTTACACCTTCTATTACCTTCTGCTCTCTCTGATTTGGAAAAAGCTGAAAA
AAAAGGTTGAAACCAGTTCCCTGAAATTATTCCCCTACTTGACTAATAAGTATATAAAGACGGTAGGTAT
TGATTGTAATTCTGTAAATCTATTTCTTAAACTTCTTAAATTCTACTTTTATAGTTAGTCTTTTTTTTAG
TTTTAAAACACCAAGAACTTAGTTTCGAATAAACACACATAAACAAACAAAGATGACCGCTTTGGCTTAC
TACCAA
